>Addgene plasmid #61263 | pAWP78 | addgene full sequence | sequence record 203152 | Addgene NGS Result
CCGGCCAGCCTCGCAGAGCAGGATTCCCGTTGAGCACCGCCAGGTGCGAATAAGGGACAGTGAAGAAGGA
ACACCCGCTCGCGGGTGGGCCTACTTCACCTATCCTGCCCGGCTGACGCCGTTGGATACACCAAGGAAAG
TCTACACGAACCCTTTGGCAAAATCCTGTATATCGTGCGAAAAAGGATGGATATACCGAAAAAATCGCTA
TAATGACCCCGAAGCAGGGTTATGCAGCGGAAAAGATCCGTCGACCCTTTCCGACGCTCACCGGGCTGGT
TGCCCTCGCCGCTGGGCTGGCGGCCGTCTATGGCCCTGCAAACGCGCCAGAAACGCCGTCGAAGCCGTGT
GCGAGACACCGCGGCCGCCGGCGTTGTGGATACCTCGCGGAAAACTTGGCCCTCACTGACAGATGAGGGG
CGGACGTTGACACTTGAGGGGCCGACTCACCCGGCGCGGCGTTGACAGATGAGGGGCAGGCTCGATTTCG
GCCGGCGACGTGGAGCTGGCCAGCCTCGCAAATCGGCGAAAACGCCTGATTTTACGCGAGTTTCCCACAG
ATGATGTGGACAAGCCTGGGGATAAGTGCCCTGCGGTATTGACACTTGAGGGGCGCGACTACTGACAGAT
GAGGGGCGCGATCCTTGACACTTGAGGGGCAGAGTGCTGACAGATGAGGGGCGCACCTATTGACATTTGA
GGGGCTGTCCACAGGCAGAAAATCCAGCATTTGCAAGGGTTTCCGCCCGTTTTTCGGCCACCGCTAACCT
GTCTTTTAACCTGCTTTTAAACCAATATTTATAAACCTTGTTTTTAACCAGGGCTGCGCCCTGTGCGCGT
GACCGCGCACGCCGAAGGGGGGTGCCCCCCCTTCTCGAACCCTCCCGGCCCGCTAACGCGGGCCTCCCAT
CCCCCCAGGGGCTGCGCCCCTCGGCCGCGAACGGCCTCACCCCAAAAATGGCAGCCAAGCTGACCCGCTA
GGGACGTGAAGTCGATTCCTTCGATGGTTAGCAATCAAAGACTCAGAGTGCTGTCTGGAGCGTGAATCTA
ACGGTACGTATCTCGATTGCTCGGTCGCTATTCGCACTCTGCGAAAGTTCGTACCGCTCATTCACTAGGT
TGCGAATCATGACCAAAATCCCTTAACGTGAGTTTTCGTTCCACTGAGCGTCAGACCCCGTAGAAAAGAT
CAAAGGATCTTCTTGAGATCCTTTTTTTCTGCGCGTAATCTGCTGCTTGCAAACAAAAAAACCACCGCTA
CCAGCGGTGGTTTGTTTGCCGGATCAAGAGCTACCAACTCTTTTTCCGAAGGTAACTGGCTTCAGCAGAG
CGCAGATACCAAATACTGTTCTTCTAGTGTAGCCGTAGTTAGGCCACCACTTCAAGAACTCTGTAGCACC
GCCTACATACCTCGCTCTGCTAATCCTGTTACCAGTGGCTGCTGCCAGTGGCGATAAGTCGTGTCTTACC
GGGTTGGACTCAAGACGATAGTTACCGGATAAGGCGCAGCGGTCGGGCTGAACGGGGGGTTCGTGCACAC
AGCCCAGCTTGGAGCGAACGACCTACACCGAACTGAGATACCTACAGCGTGAGCTATGAGAAAGCGCCAC
GCTTCCCGAAGGGAGAAAGGCGGACAGGTATCCGGTAAGCGGCAGGGTCGGAACAGGAGAGCGCACGAGG
GAGCTTCCAGGGGGAAACGCCTGGTATCTTTATAGTCCTGTCGGGTTTCGCCACCTCTGACTTGAGCGTC
GATTTTTGTGATGCTCGTCAGGGGGGCGGAGCCTATGGAAAAACGCCAGCAACGCGGCCTTTTTACGGTT
CCTGGCCTTTTGCTGGCCTTTTGCTCACATGTTCTTTCCTGCGTTATCCCCTGATTCTGTGGATAACCGT
ATTACCGCCTTTGAGTGAGCTGTTGTCGGGAAGATGCGTGATCTGATCCTTCAACTCAGCAAAAGTTCGA
TTTATTCAACAAAGCCGCCGTCCCGTCAAGTCAGCGTAATGCTCTGCCAGTGTTACAACCAATTAACCAA
TTCTGATTAGAAAAACTCATCGAGCATCAAATGAAACTGCAATTTATTCATATCAGGATTATCAATACCA
TATTTTTGAAAAAGCCGTTTCTGTAATGAAGGAGAAAACTCACCGAGGCAGTTCCATAGGATGGCAAGAT
CCTGGTATCGGTCTGCGATTCCGACTCGTCCAACATCAATACAACCTATTAATTTCCCCTCGTCAAAAAT
AAGGTTATCAAGTGAGAAATCACCATGAGTGACGACTGAATCCGGTGAGAATGGCAAAAGCTTATGCATT
TCTTTCCAGACTTGTTCAACAGGCCAGCCATTACGCTCGTCATCAAAATCACTCGCATCAACCAAACCGT
TATTCATTCGTGATTGCGCCTGAGCGAGACGAAATACGCGATCGCTGTTAAAAGGACAATTACAAACAGG
AATCGAATGCAACCGGCGCAGGAACACTGCCAGCGCATCAACAATATTTTCACCTGAATCAGGATATTCT
TCTAATACCTGGAATGCTGTTTTCCCGGGGATCGCAGTGGTGAGTAACCATGCATCATCAGGAGTACGGA
TAAAATGCTTGATGGTCGGAAGAGGCATAAATTCCGTCAGCCAGTTTAGTCTGACCATCTCATCTGTAAC
ATCATTGGCAACGCTACCTTTGCCATGTTTCAGAAACAACTCTGGCGCATCGGGCTTCCCATACAATCGA
TAGATTGTCGCACCTGATTGCCCGACATTATCGCGAGCCCATTTATACCCATATAAATCAGCATCCATGT
TGGAATTTAATCGCGGCCTCGAGCAAGACGTTTCCCGTTGAATATGGCTCATAACACCCCTTGTATTACT
GTTTATGTAAGCAGACAGTTTTATTGTTCATGATGATATATTTTTATCTTGTGCAATGTAACATCAGAGA
TTTTGAGACACAACGTGGCTTTCGACTTCCGGCAAGCTATACGCGCCCTAGAATTGTCAATTTTAATCCT
CTGTTTATCGGCAGTTCGTAGAGCGCGCCGTGCGTCCCGAGCGATACTGAGCGAAGCAAGTGCGTCGAGC
AGTGCCCGCTTGTTCCTGAAATGCCAGTAAAGCGCTGGCTGCTGAACCCCCAGCCGGAACTGACCCCACA
AGGCCCTAGCGTTTGCAATGCACCAGGTCATCATTGACCCAGGCGTGTTCCACCAGGCCGCTGCCTCGCA
ACTCTTCGCAGGCTTCGCCGACCTGCTCGCGCCACTTCTTCACGCGGGTGGAATCCGATCCGCACATGAG
GCGGAAGGTTTCCAGCTTGAGCGGGTACGGCTCCCGGTGCGAGCTGAAATAGTCGAACATCCGTCGGGCC
GTCGGCGACAGCTTGCGGTACTTCTCCCATATGAATTTCGTGTAGTGGTCGCCAGCAAACAGCACGACGA
TTTCCTCGTCGATCAGGACCTGGCAACGGGACGTTTTCTTGCCACGGTCCAGGACGCGGAAGCGGTGCAG
CAGCGACACCGATTCCAGGTGCCCAACGCGGTCGGACGTGAAGCCCATCGCCGTCGCCTGTAGGCGCGAC
AGGCATTCCTCGGCCTTCGTGTAATACCGGCCATTGATCGACCAGCCCAGGTCCTGGCAAAGCTCGTAGA
ACGTGAAGGTGATCGGCTCGCCGATAGGGGTGCGCTTCGCGTACTCCAACACCTGCTGCCACACCAGTTC
GTCATCGTCGGCCCGCAGCTCGACGCCGGTGTAGGTGATCTTCACGTCCTTGTTGACGTGGAAAATGACC
TTGTTTTGCAGCGCCTCGCGCGGGATTTTCTTGTTGCGCGTGGTGAACAGGGCAGAGCGGGCCGTGTCGT
TTGGCATCGCTCGCATCGTGTCCGGCCACGGCGCAATATCGAACAAGGAAAGCTGCATTTCCTTGATCTG
CTGCTTCGTGTGTTTCAGCAACGCGGCCTGCTTGGCCTCGCTGACCTGTTTTGCCAGGTCCTCGCCGGCG
GTTTTTCGCTTCTTGGTCGTCATAGTTCCTCGCGTGTCGATGGTCATCGACTTCGCCAAACCTGCCGCCT
CCTGTTCGAGACGACGCGAACGCTCCACGGCGGCCGATGGCGCGGGCAGGGCAGGGGGAGCCAGTTGCAC
GCTGTCGCGCTCGATCTTGGCCGTAGCTTGCTGGACCATCGAGCCGACGGACTGGAAGGTTTCGCGGGGC
GCACGCATGACGGTGCGGCTTGCGATGGTTTCGGCATCCTCGGCGGAAAACCCCGCGTCGATCAGTTCTT
GCCTGTATGCCTTCCGGTCAAACGTCCGATTCATTCACCCTCCTTGCGGGATTGCCCCGACTCACGCCGG
GGCAATGTGCCCTTATTCCTGATTTGACCCGCCTGGTGCCTTGGTGTCCAGATAATCCACCTTATCGGCA
ATGAAGTCGGTCCCGTAGACCGTCTGGCCGTCCTTCTCGTACTTGGTATTCCGAATCTTGCCCTGCACGA
ATACCAGCTCCGCGAAGTCGCTCTTCTTGATGGAGCGCATGGGGACGTGCTTGGCAATCACGCGCACCCC
CCGGCCGTTTTAGCGGCTAAAAAAGTCATGGCTCTGCCCTCGGGCGGACCACGCCCATCATGACCTTGCC
AAGCTCGTCCTGCTTCTCTTCGATCTTCGCCAGCAGGGCGAGGATCGTGGCATCACCGAACCGCGCCGTG
CGCGGGTCGTCGGTGAGCCAGAGTTTCAGCAGGCCGCCCAGGCGGCCCAGGTCGCCATTGATGCGGGCCA
GCTCGCGGACGTGCTCATAGTCCACGACGCCCGTGATTTTGTAGCCCTGGCCGACGGCCAGCAGGTAGGC
CTACAGGCTCATGCCGGCCGCCGCCGCCTTTTCCTCAATCGCTCTTCGTTCGTCTGGAAGGCAGTACACC
TTGATAGGTGGGCTGCCCTTCCTGGTTGGCTTGGTTTCATCAGCCATCCGCTTGCCCTCATCTGTTACGC
CGGCGGTAG
Features (pLannotate 1.2.2; 8 found; start..end, strand, type, name):
      1..110     -  oriT           oriT: incP origin of transfer
    263..894     +  rep_origin     oriV: incP origin of replication
   1203..1791    +  rep_origin     ori: high-copy-number ColE1/pMB1/pBR322/pUC origin of replication
   2037..2852    -  CDS            KanR: aminoglycoside phosphotransferase; aph(3')-Ia; confers resistance to kanamycin in bacteria or G418 (Geneticin®) in eukaryotes
   2984..3136    -  CDS            tetR (fragment): TETR1_ECOLX - Experimental evidence at protein level: Swiss-Prot protein existence level 1. TetR is the repressor of the tetracycline resistance element; its N-terminal region forms a helix-turn-helix structure and binds DNA. Binding of tetracycline to TetR reduces the repressor affinity for the tetracycline resistance gene (tetA) promoter operator sites. From Escherichia coli.
   3156..4304    -  CDS            trfA: trans-acting replication protein that binds to and activates oriV
   4434..4538    -  CDS            traI (fragment): TRAI6_ECOLX - Experimental evidence at protein level: Swiss-Prot protein existence level 1. The initiation process of transfer DNA synthesis requires the interaction of at least three plasmid-specific components (TraH, I, and J) at the transfer origin resulting in the assembly of a specialised nucleoprotein complex - the relaxosome. Site- and strand-specific cleavage at the transfer origin is dependent on TraI and TraJ. From Escherichia coli.
   4576..4947    -  CDS            traJ: oriT-recognizing protein; traJ
