[The description below was written by a language model from this plasmid's Addgene catalogue record and pLannotate feature annotations shown in this document.]
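Description:
pAWP78 is a small (4,979 bp) IncP-based broad-host-range replicating vector supplied as an empty backbone for bacterial expression and synthetic biology work. It was derived from pCM66 by trimming away leftover fragments of the tet and bla resistance genes that had accumulated through earlier restriction-based cloning. The associated publication concerns genetic tools for the methanotroph Methylomicrobium buryatense, so the plasmid is evidently meant as a compact shuttle for carrying genes into that organism and other Gram-negative hosts.

The plasmid carries two replication systems. A high-copy ColE1/pUC-type origin supports propagation in E. coli. The IncP oriV, together with trfA, whose product binds and activates oriV, allows replication in a wide range of non-enteric hosts. Selection is by kanamycin through an aph(3')-Ia aminoglycoside phosphotransferase gene. An IncP oriT and the adjacent traJ gene, which encodes the oriT-recognizing relaxosome protein, make the plasmid mobilizable by conjugation. The remaining transfer functions would have to be supplied in trans by a donor strain or helper plasmid, because only a short traI fragment is annotated here. A small tetR fragment is also detected between KanR and trfA, apparently a residual piece of the ancestral backbone with no stated function.

The record lists no insert, and no promoter, multiple cloning site, tag or reporter is annotated, so any expression elements must come with the cloned fragment. Inserts are intended to be added by Gibson assembly after PCR amplification of the backbone with primers marked on the depositor's map.
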