Addgene plasmid #61263: pAWP78
Purpose: (Empty Backbone) Small IncP-based broad host range replicating vector.
Depositing lab: Mary Lidstrom. Depositing organization: University of Washington. Publication: Genetic tools for the industrially promising methanotroph Methylomicrobium buryatense. Puri AW, Owen S, Chu F, Chavkin T, Beck DA, Kalyuzhnaya MG, Lidstrom ME. Appl Environ Microbiol. 2014 Dec 29. pii: AEM.03795-14. 10.1128/AEM.03795-14 PubMed 25548049.
Backbone
  Vector backbone: pCM66
  Backbone size (bp): 4979
  Modifications to backbone: Minimized vector size by removing fragments of tet and bla antibiotic resistance genes left over from restriction based cloning.
  Vector type: Bacterial Expression, Synthetic Biology
Growth in bacteria
  Bacterial resistance: Kanamycin, 50 μg/mL
  Growth temperature: 37°C
  Growth strain: Top10
  Copy number: High Copy
Gene/Insert
  Cloning method: Gibson Cloning
Terms and licenses: Academic/Nonprofit Terms; Industry Terms: Not Available to Industry
Depositor comments: In order to use plasmid pAWP78, inserts should be added by Gibson Cloning. Primers to amplify the backbone have been annotated on the depositor's plasmid map. The sequences are (5' to 3'): AP259_pAWP78_fwd1 - TTGTCGGGAAGATGCGTGAT AP254_pAWP78_rev1 - CAGCTCACTCAAAGGCGGTA
How to cite: pAWP78 was a gift from Mary Lidstrom (Addgene plasmid # 61263 ; http://n2t.net/addgene:61263 ; RRID:Addgene_61263)
