>Addgene plasmid #61263 | pAWP78 | addgene partial sequence | sequence record 106148 | TraJ-rev 5'-ctcttcgttcgtctggaagg-3'
GGCTGCCCTTCCTGGTTGGCTTGGTTTCATCAGCCATCCGCTTGCCCTCATCTGTTACGCCGGCGGTAGC
CGGCCAGCCTCGCAGAGCAGGATTCCCGTTGAGCACCGCCAGGTGCGAATAAGGGACAGTGAAGAAGGAA
CACCCGCTCGCGGGTGGGCCTACTTCACCTATCCTGCCCGGCTGACGCCGTTGGATACACCAAGGAAAGT
CTACACGAACCCTTTGGCAAAATCCTGTATATCGTGCGAAAAAGGATGGATATACCGAAAAAATCGCTAT
AATGACCCCGAAGCAGGGTTATGCAGCGGAAAAGATCCGTCGACCCTTTCCGACGCTCACCGGGCTGGTT
GCCCTCGCCGCTGGGCTGGCGGCCGTCTATGGCCCTGCAAACGCGCCAGAAACGCCGTCGAAGCCGTGTG
CGAGACACCGCGGCCGCCGGCGTTGTGGATACCTCGCGGAAAACTTGGCCCTCACTGACAGATGAGGGGC
GGACGTTGACACTTGAGGGGCCGACTCACCCGGCGCGGCGTTGACAGATGAGGGGCAGGCTCGATTTCGG
CCGGCGACGTGGAGCTGGCCAGCCTCGCAAATCGGCGAAAACGCCTGATTTTACGCGAGTTTCCCACAGA
TGATGTGGACAAGCCTGGGGATAAGTGCCCTGCGGTATTGACACTTGAGGGGCGCGACTACTGACAGATG
AGGGGCGCGATCCTTGACACTTGAGGGGCAGAGTGCTGACAGATGAGGGGCGCACCTATTGACATTTGAG
GGGCTGTCCACAGGCAGAAAATCCAGCATTTGCAAGGGTTTCCGCCCGTTTTTCGGCCACCGCTAACCTG
TCTTTTAACCTGCTTTTAAACCAATATTTATAAACCTTGTTTTTAACCAGGGCTGCGCCCTGTGCGCGTG
ACCGCGCACGC
