>Addgene plasmid #61263 | pAWP78 | addgene partial sequence | sequence record 106149 | KanR2-F 5'-GAACTGCCTCGGTGAGTTTT-3'
AACGGCTTTTTCAAAAATATGGTATTGATAATCCTGATATGAATAAATTGCAGTTTCATTTGATGCTCGA
TGAGTTTTTCTAATCAGAATTGGTTAATTGGTTGTAACACTGGCAGAGCATTACGCTGACTTGACGGGAC
GGCGGCTTTGTTGAATAAATCGAACTTTTGCTGAGTTGAAGGATCAGATCACGCATCTTCCCGACAACAG
CTCACTCAAAGGCGGTAATACGGTTATCCACAGAATCAGGGGATAACGCAGGAAAGAACATGTGAGCAAA
AGGCCAGCAAAAGGCCAGGAACCGTAAAAAGGCCGCGTTGCTGGCGTTTTTCCATAGGCTCCGCCCCCCT
GACGAGCATCACAAAAATCGACGCTCAAGTCAGAGGTGGCGAAACCCGACAGGACTATAAAGATACCAGG
CGTTTCCCCCTGGAAGCTCCCTCGTGCGCTCTCCTGTTCCGACCCTGCCGCTTACCGGATACCTGTCCGC
CTTTCTCCCTTCGGGAAGCGTGGCGCTTTCTCATAGCTCACGCTGTAGGTATCTCAGTTCGGTGTAGGTC
GTTCGCTCCAAGCTGGGCTGTGTGCACGAACCCCCCGTTCAGCCCGACCGCTGCGCCTTATCCGGTAACT
ATCGTCTTGAGTCCAACCCGGTAAGACACGACTTATCGCCACTGGCAGCAGCCACTGGTAACAGGATTAG
CAGAGCGAGGTATGTAGGCGGTGCTACAGAGTTCTTGAAGTGGTGGCCTAACTACGGCTACACTAGAAGA
ACAGTATTTGGTATCTGCGCTCTGCTGAAGCCAGTTACCTTCGGAAAAAGAGTTGGTAGCTCTTGATCCG
GCAAACAAACCACCGCTGGTAGCGGTGGTTTTTTTGTTTGCAAGCAGCAGATTACGCGCAGAAAAAAAGG
ATCTCAAGAAGATCCTTTGATCTTTTCTACGGGGTCTGACGCTCAGTGGAACGAAAACTCACGTTAAGGG
ATTTTGGTCATGATTCGCAACCTAGTGAATGAGCGGTACGAACTTTCGCAGAGTGCGAATAGCGACCGAG
CAATCGAGATACGTACCGTTAGATTCACGCTCCAGACAGCAC
